>Addgene plasmid #147403 | pAc5.1B-lambdaN-DmGW182-del205-490-dsRNAres_R | depositor full sequence | sequence record 289850 | Full Sequence
CTTCAAGGAATTAATTCTATATTCTAAAAACACAAATGATACTTCTAAAAAAAATCATGAATGGCATCAA
CTCTGAATCAAATCTTTGCAGATGCACCTACTTCTCATTTCCACTGTCACATCATTTTTCCAGATCTCGC
TGCCTGTTATGTGGCCCACAAACCAAGACACGTTTTATGGCCATTAAAGCTGGCTGATCGTCGCCAAACA
CCAAATACATATCAATATGTACATTCGAGAAAGAAGCGATCAAAGAAGCGTCTTCGGGCGAGTAGGAGAA
TGCGGAGGAGAAGGAGAACGAGCTGATCTAGTATCTCTCCACAATCCAATGCCAACTGACCAACTGGCCA
TATTCGGAGCAATTTGAAGCCAATTTCCATCGCCTGGCGATCGCTCCATTCTTGGCTATATGTTTTTCAC
CGTTCCCGGGGCCATTTTCAAAGACTCGTCGGTAAGATAAGATTGTGTCACTCGCTGTCTCTCTTCATTT
GTCGAAGAATGCTGAGGAATTTCGCGATGACGTCGGCGAGTATTTTGAAGAATGAGAATAATTTGTATTT
ATACGAAAATCAGTTAGTGGAATTTTCTACAAAAACATGTTATCTATAGATAATTTTGTTGCAAAATATG
TTGACTATGACAAAGATTGTATGTATATACCTTTAATGTATTCTCATTTTCTTATGTATTTATAATGGCA
ATGATGATACTGATGATATTTTAAGATGATGCCAGACCACAGGCTGATTTCTGCGTCTTTTGCCGAACGC
AGTGCATGTGCGGTTGTTGTTTTTTGGAATAGTTTCAATTTTCGGACTGTCCGCTTTGATTTCAGTTTCT
TGGCTTATTCAAAAAGCAAAGTAAAGCCAAAAAAGCGAGATGGCAATACCAAATGCGGCAAAACGGTAGT
GGAAGGAAAGGGGTGCGGGGCAGCGGAAGGAAGGGTGGGGCGGGGCGTGGCGGGGTCTGTGGCTGGGCGC
GACGTCACCGACGTTGGAGCCACTCCTTTGACCATGTGTGCGTGTGTGTATTATTCGTGTCTCGCCACTC
GCCGGTTGTTTTTTTCTTTTTATCTCGCTCTCTCTAGCGCCATCTCGTACGCATGCTCAACGCACCGCAT
GTTGCCGTGTCCTTTATGCGTCATTTTGGCTCGAAATAGGCAATTATTTAAACAAAGATTAGTCAACGAA
AACGCTAAAATAAATAAGTCTACAATATGGTTACTTATTGCCATGTGTGTGCAGCCAACGATAGCAACAA
AAGCAACAACACAGTGGCTTTCCCTCTTTCACTTTTTGTTTGCAAGCGCGTGCGAGCAAGACGGCACGAC
CGGCAAACGCAATTACGCTGACAAAGAGCAGACGAAGTTTTGGCCGAAAAACATCAAGGCGCCTGATACG
AATGCATTTGCAATAACAATTGCGATATTTAATATTGTTTATGAAGCTGTTTGACTTCAAAACACACAAA
AAAAAAAATAAAACAAATTATTTGAAAGAGAATTAGGAATCGGACAGCTTATCGTTACGGGCTAACAGCA
CACCGAGACGAAATAGCTTACCTGACGTCACAGCCTCTGGAAGAACTGCCGCCAAGCAGAGAGAGAGAGA
AAAAGAGGGAGAGCAGCTTAGACCGCATGTGCTTGTGTGTGAGGCGTCTCTCTCTTCGTCTCCTGTTTGC
GCAAACGCATAGACTGCACTGAGAAAATCGATTACCTATTTTTTATGAATGAATATTTGCACTATTACTA
TTCAAAACTATTAAGATAGCAATCACATTCAATAGCCAAATACTATACCACCTGAGCGATGCAACGAAAT
GATCAATTTGAGCAAAAATGCTGCATATTTAGGACGGCATCATTATAGAAATGCTTCTTGCTGTGTACTT
TTCTCTCGTCTGGCAGCTGTTTCGCCGTTATTGTTAAAACCGGCTTAAGTTAGGTGTGTTTTCTACGACT
AGTGATGCCCCTACTAGAAGATGTGTGTTGCACAAATGTCCCTGAATAACCAATTTGAAGTGCAGATAGC
AGTAAACGTAAGCTAATATGAATATTATTTAACTGTAATGTTTTAATATCGCTGGACATTACTAATAAAC
CCACTATAAACACATGTACATATGTATGTTTTGGCATACAATGAGTAGTTGGGGAAAAAATGTGTAAAAG
CACCGTGACCATCACAGCATAAAGATAACCAGCTGAAGTATCGAATATGAGTAACCCCCAAATTGAATCA
CATGCCGCAACTGATAGGACCCATGGAAGTACACTCTTCATGGCGATATACAAGACACACACAAGCACGA
ACACCCAGTTGCGGAGGAAATTCTCCGTAAATGAAAACCCAATCGGCGAACAATTCATACCCATATATGG
TAAAAGTTTTGAACGCGACTTGAGAGCGGAGAGCATTGCGGCTGATAAGGTTTTAGCGCTAAGCGGGCTT
TATAAAACGGGCTGCGGGACCAGTTTTCATATCACTACCGTTTGAGTTCTTGTGCTGTGTGGATACTCCT
CCCGACACAAAGCCGCTCCATCAGCCAGCAGTCGTCTAATCCAGAGACCCCGGATCGGGGTACCCAACAT
GGACGCACAAACACGACGACGTGAGCGTCGCGCTGAGAAACAAGCTCAATGGAAAGCTGCAAACGGTGGA
TCTCCTCCAAGCTTGATGCGTGAAGCCCTTTTTTCCCAAGATGGCTGGGGCTGTCAGCATGTTAACCAGG
ATACTAATTGGGAAGTTCCCAGTTCGCCAGAACCAGCCAATAAGGATGCACCCGGTCCACCAATGTGGAA
GCCAAGCATTAACAATGGTACTGATCTTTGGGAGTCCAATTTGAGAAACGGAGGTCAGCCGGCCGCACAG
CAAGTTCCAAAGCCGTCGTGGGGTCATACACCATCCTCTAACTTAGGTGGAACATGGGGTGAGGACGACG
ATGGCGCCGATAGTAGTAGTGTGTGGACTGGAGGAGCTGTTAGCAACGCGGGATCCGGAGCTGCAGTGGG
AGTAAACCAAGCCGGAGTTAATGTCGGTCCAGGCGGTGTTGTTTCGTCTGGCGGACCTCAGTGGGGACAA
GGTGTCGTTGGCGTCGGACTTGGATCAACTGGCGGAAATGGTTCCAGTAACATTACAGGCTCTTCGGGCG
TTGCCACGGGAAGCAGTGGCAATTCAAGTAATGCCGGAAATGGATGGGGCGATCCACGCGAGATTCGTCC
ACTGGGCGTCGGAGGATCGATGGACATCCGTAACGTCGAGCACCGTGGAGGAAATGGATCAGGCGCCCCG
CCAAGCAATAGTGCTTCATCAGGTTGGAGCACTGCTGCGGGCGTGGTGGATGGGGTTGATCTAGGATCTG
AGTGGAACACGCACGGGGGGATTATTGGAAAATCTCAGCAACAACAAAAACTAGCGGGACTTAACGTGGG
AATGGTGAACGTAATTAACGCGGAGATCATTAAGCAAAGCAAGCAATACAGGATCCTTGTCGAGAACGGC
TTTAAAAAGGAAGATGTAGAGCGGGCATTAGTGATTGCTAATATGAACATCGAAGAGGCAGCCGATATGC
TCCGTGCCAACTCATCCCTATCAATGGATGGTTGGCGTCGACATGATGAGTCCCTTGGATCTTATGCCGA
CCACAATAGTTCAACAAGCAGCGGTGGATTTGCTGGTCGTTACCCGGTCAACAGTGGACAACCTTCAATG
TCCTTTCCTCATAATAACCTTATGAATAACATGGGAGGTACCGCTGTTACTGGAGGTAACAACAATACAA
ACATGACAGCTTTACAGGTGCAAAAGTATTTAAATCAAGGGCAACATGGTGTCGCTGTTGGACCGCAAGC
CGTTGGTAATTCTTCAGCAGTATCTGTCGGATTTGGTCAGAACACGTCTAACGCAGCAGTGGCAGGAGCA
GCCTCTGCAAATATAGCAGCAAATACAAACAACCAACCGTCTGGTCAGCAAATTCGCATGCTAGGCCAGC
AAATTCAGTTGGCCATTCATAGTGGTTTCATATCTAGTCAGATATTGACTCAACCGCTAACTCAAACAAC
CCTTAACCTTTTAAACCAACTTCTTAGCAATATTAAGCATCTCCAGGCTGCACAGCAATCCCTTACCCGC
GGGGGAAATGTCAATCCAATGGCAGTGAATGTGGCTATATCTAAATACAAGCAGCAAATCCAGAATTTAC
AGAACCAGATAAGTGCACAACAGGCTGTGTATGTAAAACAGCAAAATATGCAACCAACTTCACAACAACA
ACAGCCCCAACAACAGCAACTTCCTTCTGTTCATCTAAGTAACTCAGGCAACGACTATTTAAGAGGTCAC
GATGCAATAAATAATTTGCAAAGCAACTTTTCTGAGCTCAATATTAATAAGCCAAGTGGATATCAAGGAG
CGTCCAATCAACAATCCCGATTAAATCAGTGGAAGCTTCCAGTATTAGATAAGGAGATCAACTCTGACAG
TACGGAATTTTCTCGTGCCCCAGGTGCAACGAAACAAAATTTGACGGCCAACACAAGCAACATAAACTCT
TTGGGTCTTCAAAACGATAGTACATGGTCAACTGGACGCAGTATTGGTGACGGTTGGCCTGATCCCTCAT
CTGATAACGAGAATAAAGACTGGTCTGTTGCTCAGCCAACTTCAGCAGCAACTGCTTACACTGATCTGGT
CCAAGAGTTTGAGCCAGGCAAGCCATGGAAGGGTTCACAGATCAAAAGCATAGAAGATGATCCCAGCATT
ACACCAGGAAGCGTTGCTAGATCTCCATTGTCTATTAATTCGACGCCAAAAGATGCTGACATATTTGCCA
ATACCGGTAAAAATTCACCGACTGATTTACCGCCACTAAGTTTATCGTCGTCTACATGGAGTTTTAATCC
AAACCAAAATTATCCGAGTCACAGTTGGTCTGACAATAGTCAACAATGTACCGCCACTTCGGAGCTTTGG
ACAAGCCCGCTAAATAAATCATCGTCTCGAGGTCCCCCGCCAGGATTGACTGCCAATTCAAATAAATCTG
CAAATAGTAATGCGTCAACGCCAACAACTATTACCGGAGGTGCGAATGGATGGTTACAGCCTCGAAGTGG
CGGTGTTCAAACCACAAACACTAATTGGACAGGTGGTAACACCACTTGGGGCTCCAGTTGGTTGCTTTTG
AAAAATCTAACAGCACAGATTGATGGTCCTACTTTGCGTACACTGTGTATGCAGCATGGGCCCCTTGTCA
GCTTTCACCCGTATTTGAACCAAGGAATTGCCTTATGTAAATATACTACTCGTGAGGAGGCGAACAAGGC
GCAAATGGCGTTAAACAACTGTGTCCTCGCCAACACCACAATATTTGCTGAATCTCCCAGCGAGAACGAG
GTGCAAAGCATTATGCAGCACTTACCACAAACTCCTTCCTCTACAAGCTCTAGTGGAACTAGTGGTGGCA
ACGTCGGAGGCGTCGGCACTTCAGCCAATAATGCAAACAGTGGTTCTGCAGCTTGTCTGTCCGGAAACAA
TAGCGGCAACGGAAACGGCAGCGCGAGCGGCGCCGGCAGCGGCAACAATGGCAACAGTAGCTGCAACAAC
AGTGCCGCCGGGGGGGGCAGCAGCAGCAACAACACGATTACCACTGTAGCAAATTCGAATCTTGTTGGTT
CTAGTGGCTCTGTCTCAAATTCCTCTGGCGTTACTGCTAACTCTAGTACTGTTTCTGTAGTTAGTTGTAC
AGCGAGTGGGAATTCCATAAATGGGGCAGGTACTGCAAACAGTTCTGGTTCAAAGAGTAGTGCAAACAAT
TTAGCTAGCGGCCAGTCTAGCGCTTCTAACTTAACTAATAGCACCAATTCAACATGGCGACAAACTAGCC
AAAACCAAGCTCTTCAAAGTCAAAGCAGGCCATCAGGCAGAGAAGCTGACTTTGATTATATATCTCTCGT
TTATTCCATTGTTGATGATTAAGCGGCCGCTCGAGTCTAGAGGGCCCGCGGTTCGAAGGTAAGCCTATCC
CTAACCCTCTCCTCGGTCTCGATTCTACGCGTACCGGTCATCATCACCATCACCATTGAGTTTAAACCCG
CTGATCAGCCTCGACTGTGCCTTCTAAGGCCTGAGCTCGCTGATCAGCCTCGATCGAGGATCCAGACATG
ATAAGATACATTGATGAGTTTGGACAAACCACAACTAGAATGCAGTGAAAAAAATGCTTTATTTGTGAAA
TTTGTGATGCTATTGCTTTATTTGTAACCATTATAAGCTGCAATAAACAAGTTAACAACAACAATTGCAT
TCATTTTATGTTTCAGGTTCAGGGGGAGGTGTGGGAGGTTTTTTAAAGCAAGTAAAACCTCTACAAATGT
GGTATGGCTGATTATGATCAGTCGACCGATGCCCTTGAGAGCCTTCAACCCAGTCAGCTCCTTCCGGTGG
GCGCGGGGCATGACTATCGTCGCCGCACTTATGACTGTCTTCTTTATCATGCAACTCGTAGGACAGGTGC
CGGCAGCGCTCTGGGTCATTTTCGGCGAGGACCGCTTTCGCTGGAGCGCGACGATGATCGGCCTGTCGCT
TGCGGTATTCGGAATCTTGCACGCCCTCGCTCAAGCCTTCGTCACTGGTCCCGCCACCAAACGTTTCGGC
GAGAAGCAGGCCATTATCGCCGGCATGGCGGCCGACGCGCTGGGCTACGTCTTGCTGGCGTTCGCGACGC
GAGGCTGGATGGCCTTCCCCATTATGATTCTTCTCGCTTCCGGCGGCATCGGGATGCCCGCGTTGCAGGC
CATGCTGTCCAGGCAGGTAGATGACGACCATCAGGGACAGCTTCAAGGATCGCTCGCGGCTCTTACCAGC
CAGCAAAAGGCCAGGAACCGTAAAAAGGCCGCGTTGCTGGCGTTTTTCCATAGGCTCCGCCCCCCTGACG
AGCATCACAAAAATCGACGCTCAAGTCAGAGGTGGCGAAACCCGACAGGACTATAAAGATACCAGGCGTT
TCCCCCTGGAAGCTCCCTCGTGCGCTCTCCTGTTCCGACCCTGCCGCTTACCGGATACCTGTCCGCCTTT
CTCCCTTCGGGAAGCGTGGCGCTTTCTCAATGCTCACGCTGTAGGTATCTCAGTTCGGTGTAGGTCGTTC
GCTCCAAGCTGGGCTGTGTGCACGAACCCCCCGTTCAGCCCGACCGCTGCGCCTTATCCGGTAACTATCG
TCTTGAGTCCAACCCGGTAAGACACGACTTATCGCCACTGGCAGCAGCCACTGGTAACAGGATTAGCAGA
GCGAGGTATGTAGGCGGTGCTACAGAGTTCTTGAAGTGGTGGCCTAACTACGGCTACACTAGAAGGACAG
TATTTGGTATCTGCGCTCTGCTGAAGCCAGTTACCTTCGGAAAAAGAGTTGGTAGCTCTTGATCCGGCAA
ACAAACCACCGCTGGTAGCGGTGGTTTTTTTGTTTGCAAGCAGCAGATTACGCGCAGAAAAAAAGGATCT
CAAGAAGATCCTTTGATCTTTTCTACGGGGTCTGACGCTCAGTGGAACGAAAACTCACGTTAAGGGATTT
TGGTCATGAGATTATCAAAAAGGATCTTCACCTAGATCCTTTTAAATTAAAAATGAAGTTTTAAATCAAT
CTAAAGTATATATGAGTAAACTTGGTCTGACAGTTACCAATGCTTAATCAGTGAGGCACCTATCTCAGCG
ATCTGTCTATTTCGTTCATCCATAGTTGCCTGACTCCCCGTCGTGTAGATAACTACGATACGGGAGGGCT
TACCATCTGGCCCCAGTGCTGCAATGATACCGCGAGACCCACGCTCACCGGCTCCAGATTTATCAGCAAT
AAACCAGCCAGCCGGAAGGGCCGAGCGCAGAAGTGGTCCTGCAACTTTATCCGCCTCCATCCAGTCTATT
AATTGTTGCCGGGAAGCTAGAGTAAGTAGTTCGCCAGTTAATAGTTTGCGCAACGTTGTTGCCATTGCTG
CAGGCATCGTGGTGTCACGCTCGTCGTTTGGTATGGCTTCATTCAGCTCCGGTTCCCAACGATCAAGGCG
AGTTACATGATCCCCCATGTTGTGCAAAAAAGCGGTTAGCTCCTTCGGTCCTCCGATCGTTGTCAGAAGT
AAGTTGGCCGCAGTGTTATCACTCATGGTTATGGCAGCACTGCATAATTCTCTTACTGTCATGCCATCCG
TAAGATGCTTTTCTGTGACTGGTGAGTACTCAACCAAGTCATTCTGAGAATAGTGTATGCGGCGACCGAG
TTGCTCTTGCCCGGCGTCAACACGGGATAATACCGCGCCACATAGCAGAACTTTAAAAGTGCTCATCATT
GGAAAACGTTCTTCGGGGCGAAAACTCTCAAGGATCTTACCGCTGTTGAGATCCAGTTCGATGTAACCCA
CTCGTGCACCCAACTGATCTTCAGCATCTTTTACTTTCACCAGCGTTTCTGGGTGAGCAAAAACAGGAAG
GCAAAATGCCGCAAAAAAGGGAATAAGGGCGACACGGAAATGTTGAATACTCATACTCTTCCTTTTTCAA
TATTATTGAAGCATTTATCAGGGTTATTGTCTCATGAGCGGATACATATTTGAATGTATTTAGAAAAATA
AACAAATAGGGGTTCCGCGCACATTTCCCCGAAAAGTGCCACCTGACGTCTAAGAAACCATTATTATCAT
GACATTAACCTATAAAAATAGGCGTATCACGAGGCCCTTTCGT
Features (pLannotate 1.2.2; 10 found; start..end, strand, type, name):
     56..2568    +  promoter       Ac5 promoter: Drosophila melanogaster actin 5C promoter
   2589..2654    +  CDS            N (fragment): REGN_LAMBD - Experimental evidence at protein level: Swiss-Prot protein existence level 1. Plays a role as a transcriptional antitermination factor that allows the virus to initiate its lytic phase. Activates expression of the delayed viral early genes by modifying host RNA polymerase (RNAP) into a form that is resistant to termination signals. This antitermination function requires the host NusA protein which serves to stabilize the interaction between antitermination protein N and host RNA polymerase. From Escherichia phage lambda (Bacteriophage lambda).
   2676..5969    +  CDS            gw (fragment): GAWKY_DROME - Also known as GW182 From Drosophila melanogaster (Fruit fly).
   6008..6049    +  CDS            V5 tag: epitope tag from simian virus 5
   6149..6283    -  polyA_signal   SV40 poly(A) signal: SV40 polyadenylation signal
   6306..6390    -  CDS            large T antigen (fragment): large T antigen from SV40 (simian virus 40)
   6391..6861    +  CDS            TcR (fragment): tetracycline efflux protein; tet; confers resistance to tetracycline
   6905..7493    -  rep_origin     ori: high-copy-number ColE1/pMB1/pBR322/pUC origin of replication
   7664..8524    -  CDS            AmpR: β-lactamase; bla; confers resistance to ampicillin, carbenicillin, and related antibiotics
   8525..8629    -  promoter       AmpR promoter: bla
