[The description below was written by a language model from this plasmid's Addgene catalogue record and pLannotate feature annotations shown in this document.]
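Description:
pAc5.1B-lambdaN-DmGW182-del205-490-dsRNAres_R is an 8.7 kb insect expression plasmid for producing a deletion mutant of Drosophila melanogaster GW182 (gene gw) in fly cells. The catalogue lists the backbone as unknown, although the name and annotated features point to a pAc5.1-type vector. The Drosophila actin 5C (Ac5) promoter drives constitutive expression, and an SV40 polyadenylation signal lies downstream of the coding region. Propagation in E. coli relies on a ColE1/pUC-type origin and a β-lactamase gene under its own promoter, giving ampicillin selection. The origin is annotated as a high-copy type, but the depositor records the plasmid as low copy. Short fragments of a tetracycline resistance gene and of SV40 large T antigen are also annotated; these appear to be non-functional backbone remnants.

The open reading frame begins with a short fragment of the bacteriophage lambda N protein, the peptide that binds boxB RNA hairpins, followed by the GW182 coding sequence. The lambdaN fusion is the standard arrangement for tethering assays, in which a protein is recruited directly to a boxB-containing reporter mRNA so that its effect on translation or mRNA stability can be measured independently of miRNA targeting. A V5 epitope sequence is annotated just after the insert, but the record does not say whether it is translated in frame. By its name, the insert lacks residues 205–490 and is designed to be resistant to dsRNA, which would suit complementation experiments in which endogenous GW182 is depleted by RNAi. Relative to the reference transcript, the depositor notes two amino acid changes (V704A and N799S) and one silent substitution. The associated study addressed how GW182 interactions with PABP and deadenylases contribute to translational repression and degradation of miRNA targets. The depositor sequence may be theoretical rather than fully verified.
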