Addgene plasmid #147403: pAc5.1B-lambdaN-DmGW182-del205-490-dsRNAres_R
Purpose: Insect Expression of DmGW182-del205-490-dsRNAres
Depositing lab: Elisa Izaurralde. Depositing organization: Max Planck Institute for Developmental Biology. Publication: The interactions of GW182 proteins with PABP and deadenylases are required for both translational repression and degradation of miRNA targets. Huntzinger E, Kuzuoglu-Ozturk D, Braun JE, Eulalio A, Wohlbold L, Izaurralde E. Nucleic Acids Res. 2013 Jan;41(2):978-94. doi: 10.1093/nar/gks1078. Epub 2012 Nov 21. PubMed 23172285.
Backbone
  Vector backbone: Unknown
  Vector type: Insect Expression
Growth in bacteria
  Bacterial resistance: Ampicillin, 100 μg/mL
  Growth temperature: 37°C
  Growth strain: DH5alpha
  Copy number: Low Copy
Gene/Insert
  Gene/Insert name: DmGW182-del205-490-dsRNAres
  Species: D. melanogaster (fly)
  Mutation: Two non silent mutations V704A and N799S and one silent mutation G2295A compared to the sequence given by NM_166780 varA.
  Entrez Gene: gw (a.k.a. Dmel_CG31992, CG11484, CG31992, CG9905, Dmel\CG31992, GQ182, GW, GW182, Gw, Gw182, anon-EST:Posey205, dGW182, gw182)
  Cloning method: Unknown
Terms and licenses: Academic/Nonprofit Terms; Industry Terms: Not Available to Industry
Depositor comments: Plasmids from this collection were made available to the research community and donated after the lab closed. Please note that the sequence provided by the depositing laboratory may be theoretical/predicted or based on Sanger sequencing results. There may be discrepancies between sequencing results obtained by Addgene and the depositor sequence. If an Addgene verified sequence is not available, please contact before placing your order to request that our lab fully sequence the plasmid.
How to cite: pAc5.1B-lambdaN-DmGW182-del205-490-dsRNAres_R was a gift from Elisa Izaurralde (Addgene plasmid # 147403 ; http://n2t.net/addgene:147403 ; RRID:Addgene_147403)
